Addgene plasmid #33086: pCMV-Flag-YAP-H122L
Depositing lab: Kunliang Guan. Depositing organization: University of California, San Diego (UCSD). Publication: Inactivation of YAP oncoprotein by the Hippo pathway is involved in cell contact inhibition and tissue growth control. Zhao B, Wei X, Li W, Udan RS, Yang Q, Kim J, Xie J, Ikenoue T, Yu J, Li L, Zheng P, Ye K, Chinnaiyan A, Halder G, Lai ZC, Guan KL. Genes Dev. 2007 Nov 1. 21(21):2747-61. 10.1101/gad.1602907 PubMed 17974916.
Backbone
  Vector backbone: pCMV
  Backbone size w/o insert (bp): 5000
  Vector type: Mammalian Expression
Growth in bacteria
  Bacterial resistance: Ampicillin, 100 μg/mL
  Growth temperature: 37°C
  Growth strain: DH5alpha
  Copy number: Unknown
Gene/Insert
  Gene/Insert name: YAP
  Mutation: H122L
  Entrez Gene: YAP1 (a.k.a. COB1, YAP, YAP-1, YAP2, YAP65, YKI)
  Promoter: CMV
  Tag / fusion protein: Flag (N terminal on insert)
  Cloning method: Restriction Enzyme; 5′ cloning site NA (unknown if destroyed); 3′ cloning site NA (unknown if destroyed)
  Sequencing primers: 5′ CMV-F; 3′ hGH-pA-R
Terms and licenses: Academic/Nonprofit Terms; Industry Terms: Not Available to Industry
How to cite: pCMV-Flag-YAP-H122L was a gift from Kunliang Guan (Addgene plasmid # 33086 ; http://n2t.net/addgene:33086 ; RRID:Addgene_33086)
