[The description below was written by a language model from this plasmid's Addgene catalogue record.]
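Description:
pCMV-Flag-YAP-H122L is a mammalian expression plasmid built on a pCMV backbone (about 5 kb without the insert) that drives expression of a point-mutant form of YAP, the product of the YAP1 gene. It is propagated in E. coli under ampicillin selection. The record gives no feature table, so the bacterial origin of replication, copy number, and any mammalian selection marker are not stated. The cloning sites used to insert the gene are also not recorded.

The payload is a YAP coding sequence carrying an H122L substitution and fused at its N terminus to a Flag epitope tag, placed under the strong constitutive CMV immediate-early promoter for high-level expression in transfected mammalian cells. The listed 3′ sequencing primer anneals in a human growth hormone polyadenylation signal, which suggests that this element terminates the transcript, although it is not explicitly annotated. The Flag tag allows the exogenous protein to be detected or immunoprecipitated with anti-Flag antibodies and distinguished from endogenous YAP.

YAP is a transcriptional co-activator and the main downstream effector inhibited by the Hippo kinase cascade. The associated work concerns how Hippo-pathway inactivation of YAP contributes to cell contact inhibition and tissue growth control. The record does not state the functional rationale for the H122L change. The construct appears to be a mutant for comparison with wild-type Flag-YAP in studies of YAP regulation, such as its phosphorylation, localisation, protein interactions, or transcriptional activity.
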