>Addgene plasmid #33086 | pCMV-Flag-YAP-H122L | addgene partial sequence | sequence record 44870 | CMV-F 5'-CGCAAATGGGCGGTAGGCGTG-3'
GTGAACCGTCAGAATTGATCTACCATGGACTACAAAGACGATGACGACANTTCTTGCGGCCGCGAATTCA
AGCTTAGCCACCATGGACTACAAAGACGATGACGATAAAGCAAGGCTCGAATCGGTACCTAAGGATCCCG
GGCAGCAGCCGCCGCCTCAACCGGCCCCCCAGGGCCAAGGGCAGCCGCCTTCGCAGCCCCCGCAGGGGCA
GGGCCCGCCGTCCGGACCCGGGCAACCGGCACCCGCGGCGACCCAGGCGGCGCCGCAGGCACCCCCCGCC
GGGCATCAGATCGTGCACGTCCGCGGGGACTCGGAGACCGACCTGGAGGCGCTCTTCAACGCCGTCATGA
ACCCCAAGACGGCCAACGTGCCCCAGACCGTGCCCATGAGGCTCCGGAAGCTGCCCGACTCCTTCTTCAA
GCCGCCGGAGCCCAAATCCCACTCCCGACAGGCCAGTACTGATGCAGGCACTGCAGGAGCCCTGACTCCA
CAGCTTGTTCGAGCTCATTCCTCTCCAGCTTCTCTGCAGTTGGGAGCTGTTTCTCCTGGGACACTGACCC
CCACTGGAGTAGTCTCTGGCCCAGCAGCTACACCCACAGCTCAGCATCTTCGACAGTCTTCTTTTGAGAT
ACCTGATGATGTACCTCTGCCAGCAGGTTGGGAGATGGCAAAGACATCTTCTGGTCAGAGATACTTCTTA
AATCACATCGATCAGACAACAACATGGCAGGACCCCAGGAAGGCCATGCTGTCCCAGATGAACGTCACAG
CCCCCACCAGTCCACCAGTGC
